>Addgene plasmid #53176 | pBABEpuro-HA-MEK1-MEK5DD | addgene partial sequence | sequence record 86718 | pBABE5 5'-CTTTATCCAGCCCTCAC-3'
CCGGCCGGATCCGAATATCGCCGCCACCATGTACCCATACGATGTTCCAGATTACGCTCCCAAGAAGAAG
CCGACGCCCATCCAGCTGAACCCGGCCCCCGACGGCTCTGCAGTTAACGGGACCAGCTCTGCGGAGACCA
ACTTGGAGGCCTTGCAGAAGAAGCTGGAGGAGCTAGAGCTTGATGAGCAGCAGCGAAAGCGCCTTGAGGC
CTTTCTTACCCAGAAGCAGAAGGTGGGAGAACTGAAGGATGACGACATACGATATCGGGACACTCTTGGT
CATGGCAACGGAGGCACAGTCTACAAAGCATATCATGTCCCGAGTGGGAAAATATTAGCTGTAAAGGTCA
TACTACTAGATATTACACTGGAACTTCAGAAGCAAATTATGTCTGAATTGGAAATTCTTTATAAGTGCGA
TTCATCATATATCATTGGATTTTATGGAGCATTTTTTGTAGAAAACAGGATTTCAATATGTACAGAATTC
ATGGATGGGGGATCTTTGGATGTATATAGGAAAATGCCAGAACATGTCCTTGGAAGAATTGCAGTAGCAG
TTGTTAAAGGCCTTACTTATTTGTGGAGTTTAAAGATTTTACATAGAGACGTGAAGCCCTCCAATATGCT
AGTAAACACAAGAGGACAGGTTAAGCTGTGTGATTTTGGAGTTAGCACTCAGCTGGTGAATGATATAGCC
AAGGACTATGTTGGAACAAATGCTTATATGGCGCCTGAAAGGATTTCAGGGGAGCAGTATGGAATTCATT
CTGATGTCTGGAGCTTAGGAATCTCTTTTATGGAGCTTGCTCTTGGGAGGTTTCCATATCCTCAGATTCA
GAAAAACCAGGGATCTTTAATGCCTCTCCAGCTTCTGCAGTGCATTGTTGATGAGGATTCGCCCGTCCTT
CCAGTTGGAGAGTTCTCGGAGCCATTTGTACATTTCATCACTCAGTGTATGCGAAAACAGCCAAAAGAAA
GGCCAGCACCTGAAGAATTGATGGGCCACCCGTTCATCGTGCAGTTCAATGATGGAAATGCCGCCGTGGT
GTCCATGTGGGTGTGCCGGGCGCTGGA
