>Addgene plasmid #53176 | pBABEpuro-HA-MEK1-MEK5DD | addgene partial sequence | sequence record 87638 | pBABE3 5'-ACCCTAACTGACACACATTCC-3'
TCACGGGGGCCCCTGCTGCTGGCTCCGCCTCTCCTCCAGCGCCCGGCACACCCACATGGACACCACGGCG
GCATTTCCATCATTGAACTGCACGATGAACGGGTGGCCCATCAATTCTTCAGGTGCTGGCCTTTCTTTTG
GCTGTTTTCGCATACACTGAGTGATGAAATGTACAAATGGCTCCGAGAACTCTCCAACTGGAAGGACGGG
CGAATCCTCATCAACAATGCACTGCAGAAGCTGGAGAGGCATTAAAGATCCCTGGTTTTTCTGAATCTGA
GGATATGGAAACCTCCCAAGAGCAAGCTCCATAAAAGAGATTCCTAAGCTCCAGACATCAGAATGAATTC
CATACTGCTCCCCTGAAATCCTTTCAGGCGCCATATAAGCATTTGTTCCAACATAGTCCTTGGCTATATC
ATTCACCAGCTGAGTGCTAACTCCAAAATCACACAGCTTAACCTGTCCTCTTGTGTTTACTAGCATATTG
GAGGGCTTCACGTCTCTATGTAAAATCTTTAAACTCCACAAATAAGTAAGGCCTTTAACAACTGCTACTG
CAATTCTTCCAAGGACATGTTCTGGCATTTTCCTATATACATCCAAAGATCCCCCATCCATGAATTCTGT
ACATATTGAAATCCTGTTTTCTACAAAAAATGCTCCATAAAATCCAATGATATATGATGAATCGCACTTA
TAAAGAATTTCCAATTCAGACATAATTTGCTTCTGAAGTTCCAGTGTAATATCTAGTAGTATGACCTTTA
CAGCTAATATTTTCCCACTCGGGACATGATATGCTTTGTAGACTGTGCCTCCGTTGCCATGACCAAGAGT
GTCCCGATATCGTATGTCGTCATCCTTCAGTTCTCCCACCTTCTGCTTCTGGGTAAGAA
