[The description below was written by a language model from this plasmid's Addgene catalogue record.]
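Description:
pBABEpuro-HA-MEK1-MEK5DD is a retroviral mammalian expression plasmid built on the pBABE puro backbone (about 5.2 kb without insert). It is maintained in bacteria as a high-copy plasmid under ampicillin selection, and it carries a puromycin resistance marker for selecting transduced or transfected mammalian cells. No feature table is supplied, so the promoters are not stated in the record. In the standard pBABE design, the Moloney murine leukaemia virus long terminal repeats flank a packaging signal and the cloning site. The 5′ LTR drives the inserted gene, and a separate internal promoter drives the puromycin marker. When the plasmid is introduced into a packaging cell line, the LTR-bounded region is packaged into replication-defective virus that stably integrates into target cells.

The payload is a roughly 1 kb chimeric human kinase coding sequence cloned between BamHI and SalI sites, both of which are retained. It joins nucleotides 1–201 of MEK1 (MAP2K1) to nucleotides 498–1344 of MEK5, and it carries an HA epitope tag at the N terminus for detection or immunoprecipitation. The MEK5 portion bears the S311D and T315D substitutions, the "DD" of the name. Acidic replacements of this kind at activation-loop phosphorylation sites are generally used to mimic phosphorylation and make a MAP kinase kinase constitutively active. The insert segments were derived from earlier MEK1 and MAP2K5 plasmids. The depositor notes that sequence discrepancies found during quality control have no functional consequence.

The construct is suited to generating stable, puromycin-selected cell populations expressing this domain-swapped kinase. It was deposited with a study of the copper requirement in oncogenic BRAF signalling, but the record does not spell out the specific experimental role of the chimera.
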