Addgene plasmid #53176: pBABEpuro-HA-MEK1-MEK5DD
Purpose: Expresses HA tagged chimeric human MEK1 (nucleotides 1–201)-MEK5 (498–1344 with S311DT315D) from puromycin resistance retroviral vector
Depositing lab: Christopher Counter. Depositing organization: Duke University. Publication: Copper is required for oncogenic BRAF signalling and tumorigenesis. Brady DC, Crowe MS, Turski ML, Hobbs GA, Yao X, Chaikuad A, Knapp S, Xiao K, Campbell SL, Thiele DJ, Counter CM. Nature. 2014 Apr 9. doi: 10.1038/nature13180. PubMed 24717435.
Backbone
  Vector backbone: pBABE puro
  Backbone size w/o insert (bp): 5169
  Vector type: Mammalian Expression, Retroviral
  Selectable markers: Puromycin
Growth in bacteria
  Bacterial resistance: Ampicillin, 100 μg/mL
  Growth temperature: 37°C
  Growth strain: XL10 Gold
  Copy number: High Copy
Gene/Insert
  Gene/Insert name: MEK1 (1-201)-MEK5 (498–1344) fusion
  Species: H. sapiens (human)
  Insert size (bp): 1047
  Mutation: MEK1 (1-201) MEK5(498–1344 with S311D/T315D)
  GenBank ID: NM_002755.3 NM_145160.1
  Entrez Gene: MAP2K1 (a.k.a. CFC3, MAPKK1, MEK1, MEL, MKK1, PRKMK1)
  Tag / fusion protein: HA (N terminal on insert)
  Cloning method: Restriction Enzyme; 5′ cloning site BamHI (not destroyed); 3′ cloning site SalI (not destroyed)
  Sequencing primers: 5′ CTTTATCCAGCCCTCAC; 3′ ACCCTAACTGACACACATTCC
Resource information
  A portion of this plasmid was derived from a plasmid made by: Addgene Plasmid 21208: W1 and Addgene Plasmid 20514: pWZL Neo Myr Flag MAP2K5
Terms and licenses: Academic/Nonprofit Terms; Industry Terms: Not Available to Industry
Depositor comments: The sequence discrepancies found during the QC process have no functional consequence.
How to cite: pBABEpuro-HA-MEK1-MEK5DD was a gift from Christopher Counter (Addgene plasmid # 53176)
